Addgene plasmid #172832: pX330_Actb sgRNA / hSpCas9
Purpose: Mammalian expression of a sgRNA targeting the intron 1of Actb (Zhong et al, eLife 2021) under the U6 promotor and hSpCas9 under the CAG promotor. This construct is based on pX330.
Depositing lab: Haining Zhong. Publication: High-fidelity, efficient, and reversible labeling of endogenous proteins using CRISPR-based designer exon insertion. Zhong H, Ceballos CC, Massengill CI, Muniak MA, Ma L, Qin M, Petrie SK, Mao T. Elife. 2021 Jun 8;10. pii: 64911. doi: 10.7554/eLife.64911. PubMed 34100715.
Backbone
  Vector backbone: pX330
  Backbone size w/o insert (bp): 8484
  Total vector size (bp): 8486
  Vector type: Mammalian Expression, CRISPR
Growth in bacteria
  Bacterial resistance: Ampicillin, 100 μg/mL
  Growth temperature: 37°C
  Growth strain: DH5alpha
  Copy number: High Copy
Gene/Insert
  Gene/Insert name: sgRNA targeting intron 1 of Actb under the U6 promotor and hSpCas9 under the CAG promotor
Terms and licenses: Academic/Nonprofit Terms; Industry Terms: Not Available to Industry
How to cite: pX330_Actb sgRNA / hSpCas9 was a gift from Haining Zhong (Addgene plasmid # 172832 ; http://n2t.net/addgene:172832 ; RRID:Addgene_172832)
