[The description below was written by a language model from this plasmid's Addgene catalogue record and pLannotate feature annotations shown in this document.]
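Description:
pX330_Actb sgRNA / hSpCas9 is an all-in-one CRISPR/Cas9 mammalian expression plasmid built on the pX330 backbone, about 8.5 kb in total. It is propagated in E. coli as a high-copy plasmid through a ColE1/pUC-type origin and is selected with ampicillin via the β-lactamase gene and its own promoter. An f1 phage origin is also present, along with small fragments of pBR322-derived bom and rop sequence and a single AAV2 inverted terminal repeat. These are backbone remnants. With only one ITR annotated, the plasmid is not set up as a packageable AAV genome.

The payload consists of two expression units. The human U6 RNA polymerase III promoter drives a single guide RNA made of a spacer, cloned in the short gap between the promoter and the Streptococcus pyogenes gRNA scaffold, that targets intron 1 of Actb (β-actin). A partial second scaffold fragment is annotated just downstream. The record does not state the species of the target gene. The second unit is a CAG-type hybrid promoter (CMV enhancer, chicken β-actin promoter and a hybrid CBA/MVM intron) driving human-codon-optimised SpCas9. The annotation splits Cas9 into contiguous N- and C-terminal portions that together form the full-length coding sequence. A C-terminal nucleoplasmin bipartite nuclear localisation signal follows, and the transcript ends at a bovine growth hormone polyadenylation signal.

Transfection into mammalian cells supplies both nuclease and guide, producing a double-strand break within the first intron of Actb. According to the associated publication, this supports CRISPR-based designer exon insertion, a strategy for labelling endogenous proteins by inserting a synthetic exon into an intron. The donor template is not part of this plasmid.
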