Features (pLannotate 1.2.2; 18 found; start..end, strand, type, name):
      1..241     +  promoter       U6 promoter: RNA polymerase III promoter for human U6 snRNA
    270..345     +  misc_RNA       gRNA scaffold: guide RNA scaffold for the Streptococcus pyogenes CRISPR/Cas9 system
    352..395     +  misc_RNA       gRNA scaffold (fragment): guide RNA scaffold for the Streptococcus pyogenes CRISPR/Cas9 system
    442..727     +  enhancer       CMV enhancer: human cytomegalovirus immediate early enhancer; contains an 18-bp deletion relative to the standard CMV enhancer
    729..985     +  promoter       chicken β-actin promoter: contains a 21-bp deletion relative to the standard chicken β-actin promoter
    986..1213    +  intron         hybrid intron: hybrid between chicken β-actin (CBA) and minute virus of mice (MMV) introns (Gray et al., 2011)
   1351..2952    +  CDS            Cas9(N): N-terminal portion of Streptococcus pyogenes Cas9 (Zetsche et al., 2015)
   2953..5451    +  CDS            Cas9(C): C-terminal portion of Streptococcus pyogenes Cas9 (Zetsche et al., 2015)
   5452..5499    +  CDS            nucleoplasmin NLS: bipartite nuclear localization signal from nucleoplasmin
   5533..5644    +  polyA_signal   bGH poly(A) signal: bovine growth hormone polyadenylation signal
   5749..5889    +  repeat_region  AAV2 ITR: inverted terminal repeat of adeno-associated virus serotype 2 inverted
   5894..5945    -  misc_feature   bom (fragment): basis of mobility region from pBR322
   5964..6419    +  rep_origin     f1 ori (sequence partly withheld): f1 bacteriophage origin of replication; arrow indicates direction of (+) strand synthesis
   6420..6469    -  misc_feature   bom (fragment): basis of mobility region from pBR322
   6571..6606    -  CDS            rop (fragment): Rop protein, which maintains plasmids at low copy number; rop
   6701..6805    +  promoter       AmpR promoter: bla
   6806..7666    +  CDS            AmpR: β-lactamase; bla; confers resistance to ampicillin, carbenicillin, and related antibiotics
   7837..8425    +  rep_origin     ori: high-copy-number ColE1/pMB1/pBR322/pUC origin of replication
>Addgene plasmid #172832 | pX330_Actb sgRNA / hSpCas9 | addgene full sequence | sequence record 340914 | Addgene NGS Result
GAGGGCCTATTTCCCATGATTCCTTCATATTTGCATATACGATACAAGGCTGTTAGAGAGATAATTGGAA
TTAATTTGACTGTAAACACAAAGATATTAGTACAAAATACGTGACGTAGAAAGTAATAATTTCTTGGGTA
GTTTGCAGTTTTAAAATTATGTTTTAAAATGGACTATCATATGCTTACCGTAACTTGAAAGTATTTCGAT
TTCTTGGCTTTATATATCTTGTGGAAAGGACGAAACACCGCCTACACTGCGCCGACGGGGTTTTAGAGCT
AGAAATAGCAAGTTAAAATAAGGCTAGTCCGTTATCAACTTGAAAAAGTGGCACCGAGTCGGTGCTTTTT
TGTTTTAGAGCTAGAAATAGCAAGTTAAAATAAGGCTAGTCCGTTTTTAGCGCGTGCGCCAATTCTGCAG
ACAAATGGCTCTAGAGGTACCCGTTACATAACTTACGGTAAATGGCCCGCCTGGCTGACCGCCCAACGAC
CCCCGCCCATTGACGTCAATAGTAACGCCAATAGGGACTTTCCATTGACGTCAATGGGTGGAGTATTTAC
GGTAAACTGCCCACTTGGCAGTACATCAAGTGTATCATATGCCAAGTACGCCCCCTATTGACGTCAATGA
CGGTAAATGGCCCGCCTGGCATTGTGCCCAGTACATGACCTTATGGGACTTTCCTACTTGGCAGTACATC
TACGTATTAGTCATCGCTATTACCATGGTCGAGGTGAGCCCCACGTTCTGCTTCACTCTCCCCATCTCCC
CCCCCTCCCCACCCCCAATTTTGTATTTATTTATTTTTTAATTATTTTGTGCAGCGATGGGGGCGGGGGG
GGGGGGGGGGCGSGGCGAGGGGCGGGGCGGGGCGAGGCGGAGAGGTGCGGCGGCAGCCAATCAGAGCGGC
GCGCTCCGAAAGTTTCCTTTTATGGCGAGGCGGCGGCGGCGGCGGCCCTATAAAAAGCGAAGCGCGCGGC
GGGCGGGAGTCGCTGCGCGCTGCCTTCGCCCCGTGCCCCGCTCCGCCGCCGCCTCGCGCCGCCCGCCCCG
GCTCTGACTGACCGCGTTACTCCCACAGGTGAGCGGGCGGGACGGCCCTTCTCCTCCGGGCTGTAATTAG
CTGAGCAAGAGGTAAGGGTTTAAGGGATGGTTGGTTGGTGGGGTATTAATGTTTAATTACCTGGAGCACC
TGCCTGAAATCACTTTTTTTCAGGTTGGACCGGTGCCACCATGGACTATAAGGACCACGACGGAGACTAC
AAGGATCATGATATTGATTACAAAGACGATGACGATAAGATGGCCCCAAAGAAGAAGCGGAAGGTCGGTA
TCCACGGAGTCCCAGCAGCCGACAAGAAGTACAGCATCGGCCTGGACATCGGCACCAACTCTGTGGGCTG
GGCCGTGATCACCGACGAGTACAAGGTGCCCAGCAAGAAATTCAAGGTGCTGGGCAACACCGACCGGCAC
AGCATCAAGAAGAACCTGATCGGAGCCCTGCTGTTCGACAGCGGCGAAACAGCCGAGGCCACCCGGCTGA
AGAGAACCGCCAGAAGAAGATACACCAGACGGAAGAACCGGATCTGCTATCTGCAAGAGATCTTCAGCAA
CGAGATGGCCAAGGTGGACGACAGCTTCTTCCACAGACTGGAAGAGTCCTTCCTGGTGGAAGAGGATAAG
AAGCACGAGCGGCACCCCATCTTCGGCAACATCGTGGACGAGGTGGCCTACCACGAGAAGTACCCCACCA
TCTACCACCTGAGAAAGAAACTGGTGGACAGCACCGACAAGGCCGACCTGCGGCTGATCTATCTGGCCCT
GGCCCACATGATCAAGTTCCGGGGCCACTTCCTGATCGAGGGCGACCTGAACCCCGACAACAGCGACGTG
GACAAGCTGTTCATCCAGCTGGTGCAGACCTACAACCAGCTGTTCGAGGAAAACCCCATCAACGCCAGCG
GCGTGGACGCCAAGGCCATCCTGTCTGCCAGACTGAGCAAGAGCAGACGGCTGGAAAATCTGATCGCCCA
GCTGCCCGGCGAGAAGAAGAATGGCCTGTTCGGAAACCTGATTGCCCTGAGCCTGGGCCTGACCCCCAAC
TTCAAGAGCAACTTCGACCTGGCCGAGGATGCCAAACTGCAGCTGAGCAAGGACACCTACGACGACGACC
TGGACAACCTGCTGGCCCAGATCGGCGACCAGTACGCCGACCTGTTTCTGGCCGCCAAGAACCTGTCCGA
CGCCATCCTGCTGAGCGACATCCTGAGAGTGAACACCGAGATCACCAAGGCCCCCCTGAGCGCCTCTATG
ATCAAGAGATACGACGAGCACCACCAGGACCTGACCCTGCTGAAAGCTCTCGTGCGGCAGCAGCTGCCTG
AGAAGTACAAAGAGATTTTCTTCGACCAGAGCAAGAACGGCTACGCCGGCTACATTGACGGCGGAGCCAG
CCAGGAAGAGTTCTACAAGTTCATCAAGCCCATCCTGGAAAAGATGGACGGCACCGAGGAACTGCTCGTG
AAGCTGAACAGAGAGGACCTGCTGCGGAAGCAGCGGACCTTCGACAACGGCAGCATCCCCCACCAGATCC
ACCTGGGAGAGCTGCACGCCATTCTGCGGCGGCAGGAAGATTTTTACCCATTCCTGAAGGACAACCGGGA
AAAGATCGAGAAGATCCTGACCTTCCGCATCCCCTACTACGTGGGCCCTCTGGCCAGGGGAAACAGCAGA
TTCGCCTGGATGACCAGAAAGAGCGAGGAAACCATCACCCCCTGGAACTTCGAGGAAGTGGTGGACAAGG
GCGCTTCCGCCCAGAGCTTCATCGAGCGGATGACCAACTTCGATAAGAACCTGCCCAACGAGAAGGTGCT
GCCCAAGCACAGCCTGCTGTACGAGTACTTCACCGTGTATAACGAGCTGACCAAAGTGAAATACGTGACC
GAGGGAATGAGAAAGCCCGCCTTCCTGAGCGGCGAGCAGAAAAAGGCCATCGTGGACCTGCTGTTCAAGA
CCAACCGGAAAGTGACCGTGAAGCAGCTGAAAGAGGACTACTTCAAGAAAATCGAGTGCTTCGACTCCGT
GGAAATCTCCGGCGTGGAAGATCGGTTCAACGCCTCCCTGGGCACATACCACGATCTGCTGAAAATTATC
AAGGACAAGGACTTCCTGGACAATGAGGAAAACGAGGACATTCTGGAAGATATCGTGCTGACCCTGACAC
TGTTTGAGGACAGAGAGATGATCGAGGAACGGCTGAAAACCTATGCCCACCTGTTCGACGACAAAGTGAT
GAAGCAGCTGAAGCGGCGGAGATACACCGGCTGGGGCAGGCTGAGCCGGAAGCTGATCAACGGCATCCGG
GACAAGCAGTCCGGCAAGACAATCCTGGATTTCCTGAAGTCCGACGGCTTCGCCAACAGAAACTTCATGC
AGCTGATCCACGACGACAGCCTGACCTTTAAAGAGGACATCCAGAAAGCCCAGGTGTCCGGCCAGGGCGA
TAGCCTGCACGAGCACATTGCCAATCTGGCCGGCAGCCCCGCCATTAAGAAGGGCATCCTGCAGACAGTG
AAGGTGGTGGACGAGCTCGTGAAAGTGATGGGCCGGCACAAGCCCGAGAACATCGTGATCGAAATGGCCA
GAGAGAACCAGACCACCCAGAAGGGACAGAAGAACAGCCGCGAGAGAATGAAGCGGATCGAAGAGGGCAT
CAAAGAGCTGGGCAGCCAGATCCTGAAAGAACACCCCGTGGAAAACACCCAGCTGCAGAACGAGAAGCTG
TACCTGTACTACCTGCAGAATGGGCGGGATATGTACGTGGACCAGGAACTGGACATCAACCGGCTGTCCG
ACTACGATGTGGACCATATCGTGCCTCAGAGCTTTCTGAAGGACGACTCCATCGACAACAAGGTGCTGAC
CAGAAGCGACAAGAACCGGGGCAAGAGCGACAACGTGCCCTCCGAAGAGGTCGTGAAGAAGATGAAGAAC
TACTGGCGGCAGCTGCTGAACGCCAAGCTGATTACCCAGAGAAAGTTCGACAATCTGACCAAGGCCGAGA
GAGGCGGCCTGAGCGAACTGGATAAGGCCGGCTTCATCAAGAGACAGCTGGTGGAAACCCGGCAGATCAC
AAAGCACGTGGCACAGATCCTGGACTCCCGGATGAACACTAAGTACGACGAGAATGACAAGCTGATCCGG
GAAGTGAAAGTGATCACCCTGAAGTCCAAGCTGGTGTCCGATTTCCGGAAGGATTTCCAGTTTTACAAAG
TGCGCGAGATCAACAACTACCACCACGCCCACGACGCCTACCTGAACGCCGTCGTGGGAACCGCCCTGAT
CAAAAAGTACCCTAAGCTGGAAAGCGAGTTCGTGTACGGCGACTACAAGGTGTACGACGTGCGGAAGATG
ATCGCCAAGAGCGAGCAGGAAATCGGCAAGGCTACCGCCAAGTACTTCTTCTACAGCAACATCATGAACT
TTTTCAAGACCGAGATTACCCTGGCCAACGGCGAGATCCGGAAGCGGCCTCTGATCGAGACAAACGGCGA
AACCGGGGAGATCGTGTGGGATAAGGGCCGGGATTTTGCCACCGTGCGGAAAGTGCTGAGCATGCCCCAA
GTGAATATCGTGAAAAAGACCGAGGTGCAGACAGGCGGCTTCAGCAAAGAGTCTATCCTGCCCAAGAGGA
ACAGCGATAAGCTGATCGCCAGAAAGAAGGACTGGGACCCTAAGAAGTACGGCGGCTTCGACAGCCCCAC
CGTGGCCTATTCTGTGCTGGTGGTGGCCAAAGTGGAAAAGGGCAAGTCCAAGAAACTGAAGAGTGTGAAA
GAGCTGCTGGGGATCACCATCATGGAAAGAAGCAGCTTCGAGAAGAATCCCATCGACTTTCTGGAAGCCA
AGGGCTACAAAGAAGTGAAAAAGGACCTGATCATCAAGCTGCCTAAGTACTCCCTGTTCGAGCTGGAAAA
CGGCCGGAAGAGAATGCTGGCCTCTGCCGGCGAACTGCAGAAGGGAAACGAACTGGCCCTGCCCTCCAAA
TATGTGAACTTCCTGTACCTGGCCAGCCACTATGAGAAGCTGAAGGGCTCCCCCGAGGATAATGAGCAGA
AACAGCTGTTTGTGGAACAGCACAAGCACTACCTGGACGAGATCATCGAGCAGATCAGCGAGTTCTCCAA
GAGAGTGATCCTGGCCGACGCTAATCTGGACAAAGTGCTGTCCGCCTACAACAAGCACCGGGATAAGCCC
ATCAGAGAGCAGGCCGAGAATATCATCCACCTGTTTACCCTGACCAATCTGGGAGCCCCTGCCGCCTTCA
AGTACTTTGACACCACCATCGACCGGAAGAGGTACACCAGCACCAAAGAGGTGCTGGACGCCACCCTGAT
CCACCAGAGCATCACCGGCCTGTACGAGACACGGATCGACCTGTCTCAGCTGGGAGGCGACAAAAGGCCG
GCGGCCACGAAAAAGGCCGGCCAGGCAAAAAAGAAAAAGTAAGAATTCCTAGAGCTCGCTGATCAGCCTC
GACTGTGCCTTCTAGTTGCCAGCCATCTGTTGTTTGCCCCTCCCCCGTGCCTTCCTTGACCCTGGAAGGT
GCCACTCCCACTGTCCTTTCCTAATAAAATGAGGAAATTGCATCGCATTGTCTGAGTAGGTGTCATTCTA
TTCTGGGGGGTGGGGTGGGGCAGGACAGCAAGGGGGAGGATTGGGAAGAGAATAGCAGGCATGCTGGGGA
GCGGCCGCAGGAACCCCTAGTGATGGAGTTGGCCACTCCCTCTCTGCGCGCTCGCTCGCTCACTGAGGCC
GGGCGACCAAAGGTCGCCCGACGCCCGGGCTTTGCCCGGGCGGCCTCAGTGAGCGAGCGAGCGCGCAGCT
GCCTGCAGGGGCGCCTGATGCGGTATTTTCTCCTTACGCATCTGTGCGGTATTTCACACCGCATA
[95 nt withheld, positions 5946-6040]
T
[46 nt withheld, positions 6042-6087]
C
[141 nt withheld, positions 6089-6229]
CCTTTGACGTTGGAGTCCACGTTCTTT
[37 nt withheld, positions 6257-6293]
ACTCTATCTCGGGCTATTCTTTTGATTTATAAGGGATTTTGCCGATTTCGGTCTATTGGTTAAAAAATGA
GCTGATTTAACAAAAATTTAACGCGAATTTTAACAAAATATTAACGTTTACAATTTTATGGTGCACTCTC
AGTACAATCTGCTCTGATGCCGCATAGTTAAGCCAGCCCCGACACCCGCCAACACCCGCTGACGCGCCCT
GACGGGCTTGTCTGCTCCCGGCATCCGCTTACAGACAAGCTGTGACCGTCTCCGGGAGCTGCATGTGTCA
GAGGTTTTCACCGTCATCACCGAAACGCGCGAGACGAAAGGGCCTCGTGATACGCCTATTTTTATAGGTT
AATGTCATGATAATAATGGTTTCTTAGACGTCAGGTGGCACTTTTCGGGGAAATGTGCGCGGAACCCCTA
TTTGTTTATTTTTCTAAATACATTCAAATATGTATCCGCTCATGAGACAATAACCCTGATAAATGCTTCA
ATAATATTGAAAAAGGAAGAGTATGAGTATTCAACATTTCCGTGTCGCCCTTATTCCCTTTTTTGCGGCA
TTTTGCCTTCCTGTTTTTGCTCACCCAGAAACGCTGGTGAAAGTAAAAGATGCTGAAGATCAGTTGGGTG
CACGAGTGGGTTACATCGAACTGGATCTCAACAGCGGTAAGATCCTTGAGAGTTTTCGCCCCGAAGAACG
TTTTCCAATGATGAGCACTTTTAAAGTTCTGCTATGTGGCGCGGTATTATCCCGTATTGACGCCGGGCAA
GAGCAACTCGGTCGCCGCATACACTATTCTCAGAATGACTTGGTTGAGTACTCACCAGTCACAGAAAAGC
ATCTTACGGATGGCATGACAGTAAGAGAATTATGCAGTGCTGCCATAACCATGAGTGATAACACTGCGGC
CAACTTACTTCTGACAACGATCGGAGGACCGAAGGAGCTAACCGCTTTTTTGCACAACATGGGGGATCAT
GTAACTCGCCTTGATCGTTGGGAACCGGAGCTGAATGAAGCCATACCAAACGACGAGCGTGACACCACGA
TGCCTGTAGCAATGGCAACAACGTTGCGCAAACTATTAACTGGCGAACTACTTACTCTAGCTTCCCGGCA
ACAATTAATAGACTGGATGGAGGCGGATAAAGTTGCAGGACCACTTCTGCGCTCGGCCCTTCCGGCTGGC
TGGTTTATTGCTGATAAATCTGGAGCCGGTGAGCGTGGAAGCCGCGGTATCATTGCAGCACTGGGGCCAG
ATGGTAAGCCCTCCCGTATCGTAGTTATCTACACGACGGGGAGTCAGGCAACTATGGATGAACGAAATAG
ACAGATCGCTGAGATAGGTGCCTCACTGATTAAGCATTGGTAACTGTCAGACCAAGTTTACTCATATATA
CTTTAGATTGATTTAAAACTTCATTTTTAATTTAAAAGGATCTAGGTGAAGATCCTTTTTGATAATCTCA
TGACCAAAATCCCTTAACGTGAGTTTTCGTTCCACTGAGCGTCAGACCCCGTAGAAAAGATCAAAGGATC
TTCTTGAGATCCTTTTTTTCTGCGCGTAATCTGCTGCTTGCAAACAAAAAAACCACCGCTACCAGCGGTG
GTTTGTTTGCCGGATCAAGAGCTACCAACTCTTTTTCCGAAGGTAACTGGCTTCAGCAGAGCGCAGATAC
CAAATACTGTTCTTCTAGTGTAGCCGTAGTTAGGCCACCACTTCAAGAACTCTGTAGCACCGCCTACATA
CCTCGCTCTGCTAATCCTGTTACCAGTGGCTGCTGCCAGTGGCGATAAGTCGTGTCTTACCGGGTTGGAC
TCAAGACGATAGTTACCGGATAAGGCGCAGCGGTCGGGCTGAACGGGGGGTTCGTGCACACAGCCCAGCT
TGGAGCGAACGACCTACACCGAACTGAGATACCTACAGCGTGAGCTATGAGAAAGCGCCACGCTTCCCGA
AGGGAGAAAGGCGGACAGGTATCCGGTAAGCGGCAGGGTCGGAACAGGAGAGCGCACGAGGGAGCTTCCA
GGGGGAAACGCCTGGTATCTTTATAGTCCTGTCGGGTTTCGCCACCTCTGACTTGAGCGTCGATTTTTGT
GATGCTCGTCAGGGGGGCGGAGCCTATGGAAAAACGCCAGCAACGCGGCCTTTTTACGGTTCCTGGCCTT
TTGCTGGCCTTTTGCTCACATGT
